>Addgene plasmid #152004 | pGBW-m4133718 | addgene full sequence | sequence record 307291 | Addgene NGS Result
ATTAGTTCATAGCCCATATATGGAGTTCCGCGTTACATAACTTACGGTAAATGGCCCGCCTGGCTGACCG
CCCAACGACCCCCGCCCATTGACGTCAATAATGACGTATGTTCCCATAGTAACGCCAATAGGGACTTTCC
ATTGACGTCAATGGGTGGAGTATTTACGGTAAACTGCCCACTTGGCAGTACATCAAGTGTATCATATGCC
AAGTACGCCCCCTATTGACGTCAATGACGGTAAATGGCCCGCCTGGCATTATGCCCAGTACATGACCTTA
TGGGACTTTCCTACTTGGCAGTACATCTACGTATTAGTCATCGCTATTACCATGCTGATGCGGTTTTGGC
AGTACATCAATGGGCGTGGATAGCGGTTTGACTCACGGGGATTTCCAAGTCTCCACCCCATTGACGTCAA
TGGGAGTTTGTTTTGGCACCAAAATCAACGGGACTTTCCAAAATGTCGTAACAACTCCGCCCCATTGACG
CAAATGGGCGGTAGGCGTGTACGGTGGGAGGTCTATATAAGCAGAGCTGGTTTAGTGAACCGTCAGATCA
GATCTTTGTCGATCCTACCATCCACTCGACACACCCGCCAGCGGCCGCCACCATGAAATTCTTAGTGTTT
CTTGGGATCATTACAACGGTCGCAGCTTTTCATCAGGAATGCAGCCTACAATCGTGTACCCAGCACCAGC
CGTACGTTGTGGACGATCCTTGCCCCATCCACTTCTATTCTAAGTGGTACATACGGGTAGGCGCGAGGAA
GAGTGCACCACTCATTGAGTTGTGTGTGGACGAGGCCGGTTCAAAATCCCCAATCCAGTATATAGATATT
GGAAATTACACTGTCTCCTGTCTGCCCTTCACCATCAACTGCCAAGAACCTAAGCTGGGAAGCCTCGTTG
TGAGATGCTCTTTTTATGAGGATTTTCTTGAATACCACGACGTCCGTGTGGTTCTGGACTTCATTGAAAA
CCTTTACTTTCAGTCGATGGATTATAAGGACCACGATGGAGACTACAAAGATCATGACATTGATTACAAG
GACGACGATGACAAATAAGCTAGCTTGACTGACTGAGATACAGCGTACCTTCAGCTCACAGACATGATAA
GATACATTGATGAGTTTGGACAAACCACAACTAGAATGCAGTGAAAAAAATGCTTTATTTGTGAAATTTG
TGATGCTATTGCTTTATTTGTAACCATTATAAGCTGCAATAAACAAGTTAACAACAACAATTGCATTCAT
TTTATGTTTCAGGTTCAGGGGGAGGTGTGGGAGGTTTTTTAAAGCAAGTAAAACCTCTACAAATGTGGTA
TTGGCCCATCTCTATCGGTATCGTAGCATAACCCCTTGGGGCCTCTAAACGGGTCTTGAGGGGTTTTTTG
TGCCCCTCGGGCCGGATTGCTATCTACCGGCATTGGCGCAGAAAAAAATGCCTGATGCGACGCTGCGCGT
CTTATACTCCCACATATGCCAGATTCAGCAACGGATACGGCTTCCCCAACTTGCCCACTTCCATACGTGT
CCTCCTTACCAGAAATTTATCCTTAAGGTCGTCAGCTATCCTGCAGGCGATCTCTCGATTTCGATCAAGA
CATTCCTTTAATGGTCTTTTCTGGACACCACTAGGGGTCAGAAGTAGTTCATCAAACTTTCTTCCCTCCC
TAATCTCATTGGTTACCTTGGGCTATCGAAACTTAATTAACCAGTCAAGTCAGCTACTTGGCGAGATCGA
CTTGTCTGGGTTTCGACTACGCTCAGAATTGCGTCAGTCAAGTTCGATCTGGTCCTTGCTATTGCACCCG
TTCTCCGATTACGAGTTTCATTTAAATCATGTGAGCAAAAGGCCAGCAAAAGGCCAGGAACCGTAAAAAG
GCCGCGTTGCTGGCGTTTTTCCATAGGCTCCGCCCCCCTGACGAGCATCACAAAAATCGACGCTCAAGTC
AGAGGTGGCGAAACCCGACAGGACTATAAAGATACCAGGCGTTTCCCCCTGGAAGCTCCCTCGTGCGCTC
TCCTGTTCCGACCCTGCCGCTTACCGGATACCTGTCCGCCTTTCTCCCTTCGGGAAGCGTGGCGCTTTCT
CATAGCTCACGCTGTAGGTATCTCAGTTCGGTGTAGGTCGTTCGCTCCAAGCTGGGCTGTGTGCACGAAC
CCCCCGTTCAGCCCGACCGCTGCGCCTTATCCGGTAACTATCGTCTTGAGTCCAACCCGGTAAGACACGA
CTTATCGCCACTGGCAGCAGCCACTGGTAACAGGATTAGCAGAGCGAGGTATGTAGGCGGTGCTACAGAG
TTCTTGAAGTGGTGGCCTAACTACGGCTACACTAGAAGAACAGTATTTGGTATCTGCGCTCTGCTGAAGC
CAGTTACCTTCGGAAAAAGAGTTGGTAGCTCTTGATCCGGCAAACAAACCACCGCTGGTAGCGGTGGTTT
TTTTGTTTGCAAGCAGCAGATTACGCGCAGAAAAAAAGGATCTCAAGAAGATCCTTTGATCTTTTCTACG
GGGTCTGACGCTCAGTGGAACGAAAACTCACGTTAAGGGATTTTGGTCATGAGATTATCAAAAAGGATCT
TCACCTAGATCCTTTTAAATTAAAAATGAAGTTTTAAATCAATCTAAAGTATATATGAGTAAACTTGGTC
TGACAGTTACCAATGCTTAATCAGTGAGGCACCTATCTCAGCGATCTGTCTATTTCGTTCATCCATAGTT
GCATTTAAATTTCCGAACTCTCCAAGGCCCTCGTCGGAAAATCTTCAAACCTTTCGTCCGATCCATCTTG
CAGGCTACCTCTCGAACGAACTATCGCAAGTCTCTTGGCCGGCCTTGCGCCTTGGCTATTGCTTGGCAGC
GCCTATCGCCAGGTATTACTCCAATCCCGAATATCCGAGATCGGGATCACCCGAGAGAAGTTCAACCTAC
ATCCTCAATCCCGATCTATCCGAGATCCGAGGAATATCGAAATCGGGGCGCGCCTGGCCTCCGCGCCGGG
TTTTGGCGCCTCCCGCGGGCGCCCCCCTCGTCACGGCGAGCGCTGCCACGTCAGACGAAGGGCGCAGGAG
CGTCCTGATCCTTCCGCCCGGACGCTCAGGACAGCGGCCCGCTGCTCATAAGACTCGGCCTTAGAACCCC
AGTATCAGCAGAAGGACATTTTAGGACGGGACTTGGGTGACTCTAGGGCACTGGTTTTCTTTCCAGAGAG
CGGAACAGGCGAGGAAAAGTAGTCCCTTCTCGGCGATTCTGCGGAGGGATCTCCGTGGGGCGGTGAACGC
CGATGATTATATAAGGACGCGCCGGGTGTGGCACAGCTAGTTCCGTCGCAGCCGGGATTTGGGTCGCGGT
TCTTGTTTGTGGATCGCTGTGATCGTCACTTGGTGAGTAGCGGGCTGCTGGGCTGGCCGGGGCTTTCGTG
GCCGCCGGGCCGCTCGGTGGGACGGAAGCGTGTGGAGAGACCGCCAAGGGCTGTAGTCTGGGTCCGCGAG
CAAGGTTGCCCTGAACTGGGGGTTGGGGGGAGCGCAGCAAAATGGCGGCTGTTCCCGAGTCTTGAATGGA
AGACGCTTGTGAGGCGGGCTGTGAGGTCGTTGAAACAAGGTGGGGGGCATGGTGGGCGGCAAGAACCCAA
GGTCTTGAGCCCTTCGCTAATGCGGGAAAGCTCTTATTCGGGTGAGATGGGCTGGGCACCATCTGGGGAC
CCTGACGTGAAGTTTGTCACTGACTGGAGAACTCGGTTTGTCGTCTGTTGCGGGGGCGGCAGTTATGGCG
GTGCCGTTGGGCAGTGCACCCGTACCTTTGGGAGCGCGCGCCCTCGTCGTGTCGTGACGTCACCCGTTCT
GTTGGCTTATAATGCAGGGTGGGGCCACCTGCCGGTAGGTGTGCGGTAGGCTTTTCTCCGTCGCAGGACG
CAGGGTTCGGGCCTAGGGTAGGCTCTCCTGAATCGACAGGCGCCGGACCTCTGGTGAGGGGAGGGATAAG
TGAGGCGTCAGTTTCTTTGGTCGGTTTTATGTACCTATCTTCTTAAGTAGCTGAAGCTCCGGTTTTGAAC
TATGCGCTCGGGGTTGGCGAGTGTGTTTTGTGAAGTTTTTTAGGCACCTTTTGAAATGTAATCATTTGGG
TCAATATGTAATTTTCAGTGTTAGACTTGTAAATTGTCCGCTAAATTCTGGCCGTTTTTGGCTTTTTTGT
TAGACAACATGACCGAGTACAAGCCCACGGTGCGCCTCGCCACCCGCGACGACGTCCCCAGGGCCGTACG
CACCCTCGCCGCCGCGTTCGCCGACTACCCCGCCACGCGCCACACCGTCGATCCGGACCGCCACATCGAG
CGGGTCACCGAGCTGCAAGAACTCTTCCTCACGCGCGTCGGGCTCGACATCGGCAAGGTGTGGGTCGCGG
ACGACGGCGCCGCGGTGGCGGTCTGGACCACGCCGGAGAGCGTCGAAGCGGGGGCGGTGTTCGCCGAGAT
CGGCCCGCGCATGGCCGAGTTGAGCGGTTCCCGGCTGGCCGCGCAGCAACAGATGGAGGGCCTCCTGGCG
CCGCACCGGCCCAAGGAGCCCGCGTGGTTCCTGGCCACCGTCGGCGTCTCGCCCGACCACCAGGGCAAGG
GTCTGGGCAGCGCCGTCGTGCTCCCCGGAGTGGAGGCCGCCGAGCGCGCCGGGGTGCCCGCCTTCCTGGA
GACCTCCGCGCCCCGCAACCTCCCCTTCTACGAGCGGCTCGGCTTCACCGTCACCGCCGACGTCGAGGTG
CCCGAAGGACCGCGCACCTGGTGCATGACCCGCAAGCCCGGTGCCTAGGCTAGTATGTAAGCCTAGTCTT
AGATAATAAAATCGCTATCCATCGAAGATGGATGTGTGTTGGTTTTTTGTGTGTGTAACGCTAGGCGCGC
CTGGTGTACCGAGAACGATCCTCTCAGTGCGAGTCTCGACGATCCATATCGTTGCTTGGCAGTCAGCCAG
TCGGAATCCAGCTTGGGACCCAGGAAGTCCAATCGTCAGATATTGTACTCAAGCCTGGTCACGGCAGCGT
ACCGATCTGTTTAAACCTAGATATTGATAGTCTGATCGGTCAACGTATAATCGAGTCCTAGCTTTTGCAA
ACATCTATCAAGAGACAGGATCAGCAGGAGGCTTTCGCATGAGTATTCAACATTTCCGTGTCGCCCTTAT
TCCCTTTTTTGCGGCATTTTGCCTTCCTGTTTTTGCTCACCCAGAAACGCTGGTGAAAGTAAAAGATGCT
GAAGATCAGTTGGGTGCGCGAGTGGGTTACATCGAACTGGATCTCAACAGCGGTAAGATCCTTGAGAGTT
TTCGCCCCGAAGAACGCTTTCCAATGATGAGCACTTTTAAAGTTCTGCTATGTGGCGCGGTATTATCCCG
TATTGACGCCGGGCAAGAGCAACTCGGTCGCCGCATACACTATTCTCAGAATGACTTGGTTGAGTATTCA
CCAGTCACAGAAAAGCATCTTACGGATGGCATGACAGTAAGAGAATTATGCAGTGCTGCCATAACCATGA
GTGATAACACTGCGGCCAACTTACTTCTGACAACGATTGGAGGACCGAAGGAGCTAACCGCTTTTTTGCA
CAACATGGGGGATCATGTAACTCGCCTTGATCGTTGGGAACCGGAGCTGAATGAAGCCATACCAAACGAC
GAGCGTGACACCACGATGCCTGTAGCAATGGCAACAACCTTGCGTAAACTATTAACTGGCGAACTACTTA
CTCTAGCTTCCCGGCAACAGTTGATAGACTGGATGGAGGCGGATAAAGTTGCAGGACCACTTCTGCGCTC
GGCCCTTCCGGCTGGCTGGTTTATTGCTGATAAATCTGGAGCCGGTGAGCGTGGGTCTCGCGGTATCATT
GCAGCACTGGGGCCAGATGGTAAGCCCTCCCGTATCGTAGTTATCTACACGACGGGGAGTCAGGCAACTA
TGGATGAACGAAATAGACAGATCGCTGAGATAGGTGCCTCACTGATTAAGCATTGGTAACCGATTCTAGG
TGCATTGGCGCAGAAAAAAATGCCTGATGCGACGCTGCGCGTCTTATACTCCCACATATGCCAGATTCAG
CAACGGATACGGCTTCCCCAACTTGCCCACTTCCATACGTGTCCTCCTTACCAGAAATTTATCCTTAAGA
TCCCGAATCGTTTAAACTCGACTCTGGCTCTATCGAATCTCCGTCGTTTCGAGCTTACGCGAACAGCCGT
GGCGCTCATTTGCTCGTCGGGCATCGAATCTCGTCAGCTATCGTCAGCTTACCTTTTTGGCAGCGATCGC
GGCTCCCGACATCTTGGACCATTAGCTCCACAGGTATCTTCTTCCCTCTAGTGGTCATAACAGCAGCTTC
AGCTACCTCTCAATTCAAAAAACCCCTCAAGACCCGTTTAGAGGCCCCAAGGGGTTATGCTATCAATCGT
TGCGTTACACACACAAAAAACCAACACACATCCATCTTCGATGGATAGCGATTTTATTATCTAACTGCTG
ATCGAGTGTAGCCAGATCTAGTAATCAATTACGGGGTC
Features (pLannotate 1.2.2; 21 found; start..end, strand, type, name):
     31..334     +  enhancer       CMV enhancer: human cytomegalovirus immediate early enhancer
    407..424     -  promoter       CMV promoter (fragment): human cytomegalovirus (CMV) immediate early promoter
    487..538     +  promoter       CMVd2 promoter: truncated human cytomegalovirus (CMV) immediate early promoter that yields moderately reduced expression relative to the full-length promoter
    613..975     +  CDS            NS8_SARS2: Experimental evidence at protein level: Swiss-Prot protein existence level 1. Plays a role in modulating host immune response (PubMed:31986261). Binds to IL17RA receptor, leading to IL17 pathway activation and an increased secretion of pro-inflammatory factors. Contributes to cytokine storm during COVID-19 infection. From Severe acute respiratory syndrome coronavirus 2 (2019-nCoV) (SARS-CoV-2).
   1042..1064    +  CDS            FLAG (fragment): FLAG® epitope tag, followed by an enterokinase cleavage site
   1118..1239    -  polyA_signal   SV40 poly(A) signal: SV40 polyadenylation signal
   1262..1331    -  CDS            large T antigen (fragment): large T antigen from SV40 (simian virus 40)
   1354..1400    +  terminator     T7 terminator: transcription terminator for bacteriophage T7 RNA polymerase
   1430..1566    +  terminator     rrnG terminator: transcription terminator from the E. coli ribosomal RNA rrnG operon (Albrechtsen et al., 1991)
   1611..1682    +  misc_feature   3' β-globin insulator: insulator downstream of the human β-globin locus (Farrell et al., 2002)
   1908..2496    -  rep_origin     ori: high-copy-number ColE1/pMB1/pBR322/pUC origin of replication
   2668..2732    -  CDS            bla(M) (fragment): β-lactamase lacking the signal sequence; bla(M); allows cytosolic expression of β-lactamase
   2996..4205    +  promoter       UbC promoter: human ubiquitin C promoter
   4209..4806    +  CDS            PuroR (fragment): puromycin N-acetyltransferase; pac from Streptomyces; confers resistance to puromycin
   4835..4883    +  polyA_signal   poly(A) signal: synthetic polyadenylation signal
   5149..6009    +  CDS            AmpR: β-lactamase; bla; confers resistance to ampicillin, carbenicillin, and related antibiotics
   6022..6158    +  terminator     rrnG terminator: transcription terminator from the E. coli ribosomal RNA rrnG operon (Albrechtsen et al., 1991)
   6310..6381    +  misc_feature   5' β-globin insulator: insulator upstream of the human β-globin locus (Farrell et al., 2002)
   6386..6432    -  terminator     T7 terminator: transcription terminator for bacteriophage T7 RNA polymerase
   6450..6498    -  polyA_signal   poly(A) signal: synthetic polyadenylation signal
   6529..6548    +  enhancer       CMV enhancer (fragment): human cytomegalovirus immediate early enhancer
