[The description below was written by a language model from this plasmid's Addgene catalogue record and pLannotate feature annotations shown in this document.]
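Description:
pGBW-m4133718 is a mammalian expression plasmid built on the pTwist_CMV_Puro_6 backbone for producing the wild-type SARS-CoV-2 ORF8 accessory protein in cultured cells. It is maintained in E. coli as a high-copy plasmid through a ColE1/pUC-type origin and selected with ampicillin via a full-length β-lactamase gene. The sequenced record is about 6.5 kb, consistent with the stated backbone plus a small insert.

The ORF8 coding sequence, annotated as matching the SARS-CoV-2 NS8 protein, sits downstream of the human cytomegalovirus immediate-early enhancer and promoter, which drive strong constitutive transcription in most mammalian cell lines. According to the catalogue entry, the backbone supplies a C-terminal TEV-cleavable 3xFLAG tag. The automated annotation detects only a FLAG fragment just after the ORF and does not call the TEV site, but this is in keeping with the described fusion. The tag allows detection or affinity capture with anti-FLAG reagents, and TEV protease can then remove it. An SV40 polyadenylation signal lies just downstream of the tagged ORF, although it is annotated on the opposite strand.

A separate cassette uses the human ubiquitin C promoter to express puromycin N-acetyltransferase, followed by a synthetic poly(A) signal, so transfected cells can be enriched or stable lines selected with puromycin. β-globin insulator elements, together with bacterial rrnG and T7 terminators, flank the cassettes, presumably to limit read-through and interference between transcription units.

ORF8 is implicated in modulating host immune responses. The plasmid suits transient or stable expression of tagged ORF8 for localisation, interaction and functional studies.
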