Addgene plasmid #152004: pGBW-m4133718
Purpose: Mammalian expression plasmid for SARS-CoV-2 ORF8 protein
Depositing lab: Ginkgo Bioworks & Benjie Chen.
Backbone
  Vector backbone: pTwist_CMV_Puro_6
  Backbone size w/o insert (bp): 6080
  Vector type: Mammalian Expression
  Selectable markers: Puromycin
Growth in bacteria
  Bacterial resistance: Ampicillin, 100 μg/mL
  Growth temperature: 37°C
  Growth strain: DH5alpha
  Copy number: High Copy
Gene/Insert
  Gene/Insert name: SARS-CoV-2 ORF8 protein
  Species: Severe acute respiratory syndrome coronavirus 2
  Insert size (bp): 359
  Mutation: wt
  Entrez Gene: ORF8 (a.k.a. GU280_gp09)
  Promoter: CMV
  Tag / fusion protein: Cleavable TEV;3xFlag (C terminal on backbone)
  Cloning method: Unknown
Resource information
  A portion of this plasmid was derived from a plasmid made by: GinkgoBioworks
Depositor comments: NCBI reference sequence: YP_009724396.1
How to cite: pGBW-m4133718 was a gift from Ginkgo Bioworks & Benjie Chen (Addgene plasmid # 152004 ; http://n2t.net/addgene:152004 ; RRID:Addgene_152004)
